Addgene plasmid #247042: TEVESNp_pRK793
Purpose: pRK793 (from David Waugh, Addgene plasmid #8827) backbone with ENLYFES cut site and TEVESNp insert.
Depositing lab: Carl Denard. Depositing organization: University of Florida. Publication: PERRC: Protease Engineering with Reactant Residence Time Control. Nelson S, Gaza J, Ajayebi S, Masse R, Pho R, Scutero C, Martinusen S, Long L, Menezes A, Perez A, Denard C. ACS Synth Biol. 2025 Jun 20;14(6):2241-2253. doi: 10.1021/acssynbio.5c00154. Epub 2025 May 19. PubMed 40388903.
Backbone
  Vector backbone: pRK793
  Backbone manufacturer: David Waugh, Addgene plasmid #8827
  Backbone size w/o insert (bp): 5464
  Total vector size (bp): 7381
  Vector type: Bacterial Expression
Growth in bacteria
  Bacterial resistance: Ampicillin, 100 μg/mL
  Growth temperature: 37°C
  Growth strain: DH5alpha
  Growth instructions: The BL21(DE3)-RIL strain should be used for expression. Strain contains chloramphenicol resistance.
  Copy number: Low Copy
Gene/Insert
  Gene/Insert name: MBP-ENLYFES-7xHIS-TEVESNp (alt name: tobacco etch virus protease)
  Insert size (bp): 1917
  Mutation: S120C, D148R, Tl73A, N174R, N176 V, Nl77K, G213A, M218I, S219P
  Tag / fusion protein: His (N terminal on insert); MBP (N terminal on insert)
Terms and licenses: Academic/Nonprofit Terms; Industry Terms: Not Available to Industry
How to cite: TEVESNp_pRK793 was a gift from Carl Denard (Addgene plasmid # 247042 ; http://n2t.net/addgene:247042 ; RRID:Addgene_247042)
