[The description below was written by a language model from this plasmid's Addgene catalogue record and pLannotate feature annotations shown in this document.]
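Description:
TEVESNp_pRK793 is a bacterial expression plasmid built on the pRK793 backbone, a pMAL-type vector widely used to produce tobacco etch virus (TEV) protease in E. coli. It replicates from a ColE1/pBR322-family origin accompanied by the bom region and the rop gene, consistent with the catalogue's low-copy designation. It is selected with ampicillin through the bla gene. An M13 phage origin is also present, along with a vector-borne lacI gene driven by the lacIq promoter, which supplies enough repressor to keep expression tightly off until induction. The total size is 7,381 bp, of which the insert accounts for about 1.9 kb.

The payload is a single open reading frame transcribed from the IPTG-inducible tac promoter and lac operator, and terminated by the rrnB T1 and T2 terminators. It encodes cytosolic maltose-binding protein (lacking its signal sequence), followed by an ENLYFES protease recognition site, a 7xHis tag and the engineered TEV protease variant TEVESNp. The linker, cut site and His tag are not separately annotated but would fall in the gap between the MBP and protease features. In the parental design, MBP aids solubility and the protease cleaves itself from MBP in vivo, leaving a His-tagged enzyme for affinity purification. Here the canonical cut site has been replaced with ENLYFES, presumably to match the altered specificity of the variant. The variant is recorded as carrying nine substitutions: S120C, D148R, T173A, N174R, N176V, N177K, G213A, M218I and S219P. The associated publication concerns protease engineering, and the plasmid serves for recombinant production of this variant, with a codon-supplemented BL21(DE3) strain recommended for expression.
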