Features (pLannotate 1.2.2; 20 found; start..end, strand, type, name):
      1..589     +  rep_origin     ori: high-copy-number ColE1/pMB1/pBR322/pUC origin of replication
    775..915     -  misc_feature   bom: basis of mobility region from pBR322
   1017..1208    -  CDS            rop: Rop protein, which maintains plasmids at low copy number; rop
   1225..1605    +  CDS            YPB1_ECOLX: Protein predicted: Swiss-Prot protein existence level 4. From Escherichia coli.
   1704..1781    +  promoter       lacIq promoter: lacI (mutant); In the lacIq allele, a single base change in the promoter boosts expression of the lacI gene about 10-fold.
   1782..2864    +  CDS            lacI: lac repressor; lacI; The lac repressor binds to the lac operator to inhibit transcription in E. coli. This inhibition can be relieved by adding lactose or isopropyl-β-D-thiogalactopyranoside (IPTG).
   2877..2898    +  protein_bind   CAP binding site: CAP binding activates transcription in the presence of cAMP. E. coli catabolite activator protein
   2917..2934    +  promoter       tet promoter (fragment): E. coli promoter for tetracycline efflux protein gene
   3107..3135    +  promoter       tac promoter: strong E. coli promoter; hybrid between the trp and lac UV5 promoters
   3143..3159    +  protein_bind   lac operator: The lac repressor binds to the lac operator to inhibit transcription in E. coli. This inhibition can be relieved by adding lactose or isopropyl-β-D-thiogalactopyranoside (IPTG). lac repressor encoded by lacI
   3229..4329    +  CDS            MBP: maltose binding protein from E. coli; malE (mutated); This version of the gene does not encode a signal sequence, so MBP will remain in the cytosol.
   4441..5142    +  CDS            TEV protease: tobacco etch virus protease (Kapust et al., 2001)
   5146..5166    +  misc_feature   MCS (fragment): pUC18/19 multiple cloning site
   5174..5328    +  CDS            lacZα (fragment): LacZα fragment of β-galactosidase; lacZ fragment
   5421..5536    +  ncRNA          5S rRNA: Accession: RF00001 - 5S ribosomal RNA
   5540..5626    +  terminator     rrnB T1 terminator: Escherichia coli rrnB; transcription terminator T1 from the E. coli rrnB gene
   5718..5745    +  terminator     rrnB T2 terminator: transcription terminator T2 from the E. coli rrnB gene
   5764..5855    +  promoter       AmpR promoter: bla
   5856..6716    +  CDS            AmpR: β-lactamase; bla; confers resistance to ampicillin, carbenicillin, and related antibiotics
   6758..7271    -  rep_origin     M13 ori (sequence partly withheld): M13 bacteriophage origin of replication; arrow indicates direction of (+) strand synthesis
>Addgene plasmid #247042 | TEVESNp_pRK793 | addgene full sequence | sequence record 491562 | Addgene NGS Result
TTGAGATCCTTTTTTTCTGCGCGTAATCTGCTGCTTGCAAACAAAAAAACCACCGCTACCAGCGGTGGTT
TGTTTGCCGGATCAAGAGCTACCAACTCTTTTTCCGAAGGTAACTGGCTTCAGCAGAGCGCAGATACCAA
ATACTGTCCTTCTAGTGTAGCCGTAGTTAGGCCACCACTTCAAGAACTCTGTAGCACCGCCTACATACCT
CGCTCTGCTAATCCTGTTACCAGTGGCTGCTGCCAGTGGCGATAAGTCGTGTCTTACCGGGTTGGACTCA
AGACGATAGTTACCGGATAAGGCGCAGCGGTCGGGCTGAACGGGGGGTTCGTGCACACAGCCCAGCTTGG
AGCGAACGACCTACACCGAACTGAGATACCTACAGCGTGAGCTATGAGAAAGCGCCACGCTTCCCGAAGG
GAGAAAGGCGGACAGGTATCCGGTAAGCGGCAGGGTCGGAACAGGAGAGCGCACGAGGGAGCTTCCAGGG
GGAAACGCCTGGTATCTTTATAGTCCTGTCGGGTTTCGCCACCTCTGACTTGAGCGTCGATTTTTGTGAT
GCTCGTCAGGGGGGCGGAGCCTATGGAAAAACGCCAGCAACGCGGCCTTTTTACGGTTCCTGGCCTTTTG
CTGGCCTTTTGCTCACATGTTCTTTCCTGCGTTATCCCCTGATTCTGTGGATAACCGTATTACCGCCTTT
GAGTGAGCTGATACCGCTCGCCGCAGCCGAACGACCGAGCGCAGCGAGTCAGTGAGCGAGGAAGCGGAAG
AGCGCCTGATGCGGTATTTTCTCCTTACGCATCTGTGCGGTATTTCACACCGCATATGGTGCACTCTCAG
TACAATCTGCTCTGATGCCGCATAGTTAAGCCAGTATACACTCCGCTATCGCTACGTGACTGGGTCATGG
CTGCGCCCCGACACCCGCCAACACCCGCTGACGCGCCCTGACGGGCTTGTCTGCTCCCGGCATCCGCTTA
CAGACAAGCTGTGACCGTCTCCGGGAGCTGCATGTGTCAGAGGTTTTCACCGTCATCACCGAAACGCGCG
AGGCAGCTGCGGTAAAGCTCATCAGCGTGGTCGTGCAGCGATTCACAGATGTCTGCCTGTTCATCCGCGT
CCAGCTCGTTGAGTTTCTCCAGAAGCGTTAATGTCTGGCTTCTGATAAAGCGGGCCATGTTAAGGGCGGT
TTTTTCCTGTTTGGTCACTGATGCCTCCGTGTAAGGGGGATTTCTGTTCATGGGGGTAATGATACCGATG
AAACGAGAGAGGATGCTCACGATACGGGTTACTGATGATGAACATGCCCGGTTACTGGAACGTTGTGAGG
GTAAACAACTGGCGGTATGGATGCGGCGGGACCAGAGAAAAATCACTCAGGGTCAATGCCAGCGCTTCGT
TAATACAGATGTAGGTGTTCCACAGGGTAGCCAGCAGCATCCTGCGATGCAGATCCGGAACATAATGGTG
CAGGGCGCTGACTTCCGCGTTTCCAGACTTTACGAAACACGGAAACCGAAGACCATTCATGTTGTTGCTC
AGGTCGCAGACGTTTTGCAGCAGCAGTCGCTTCACGTTCGCTCGCGTATCGGTGATTCATTCTGCTAACC
AGTAAGGCAACCCCGCCAGCCTAGCCGGGTCCTCAACGACAGGAGCACGATCATGCGCACCCGTGGCCAG
GACCCAACGCTGCCCGAAATTCCGACACCATCGAATGGTGCAAAACCTTTCGCGGTATGGCATGATAGCG
CCCGGAAGAGAGTCAATTCAGGGTGGTGAATGTGAAACCAGTAACGTTATACGATGTCGCAGAGTATGCC
GGTGTCTCTTATCAGACCGTTTCCCGCGTGGTGAACCAGGCCAGCCACGTTTCTGCGAAAACGCGGGAAA
AAGTGGAAGCGGCGATGGCGGAGCTGAATTACATTCCCAACCGCGTGGCACAACAACTGGCGGGCAAACA
GTCGTTGCTGATTGGCGTTGCCACCTCCAGTCTGGCCCTGCACGCGCCGTCGCAAATTGTCGCGGCGATT
AAATCTCGCGCCGATCAACTGGGTGCCAGCGTGGTGGTGTCGATGGTAGAACGAAGCGGCGTCGAAGCCT
GTAAAGCGGCGGTGCACAATCTTCTCGCGCAACGCGTCAGTGGGCTGATCATTAACTATCCGCTGGATGA
CCAGGATGCCATTGCTGTGGAAGCTGCCTGCACTAATGTTCCGGCGTTATTTCTTGATGTCTCTGACCAG
ACACCCATCAACAGTATTATTTTCTCCCATGAAGACGGTACGCGACTGGGCGTGGAGCATCTGGTCGCAT
TGGGTCACCAGCAAATCGCGCTGTTAGCGGGCCCATTAAGTTCTGTCTCGGCGCGTCTGCGTCTGGCTGG
CTGGCATAAATATCTCACTCGCAATCAAATTCAGCCGATAGCGGAACGGGAAGGCGACTGGAGTGCCATG
TCCGGTTTTCAACAAACCATGCAAATGCTGAATGAGGGCATCGTTCCCACTGCGATGCTGGTTGCCAACG
ATCAGATGGCGCTGGGCGCAATGCGCGCCATTACCGAGTCCGGGCTGCGCGTTGGTGCGGATATCTCGGT
AGTGGGATACGACGATACCGAAGACAGCTCATGTTATATCCCGCCGTTAACCACCATCAAACAGGATTTT
CGCCTGCTGGGGCAAACCAGCGTGGACCGCTTGCTGCAACTCTCTCAGGGCCAGGCGGTGAAGGGCAATC
AGCTGTTGCCCGTCTCACTGGTGAAAAGAAAAACCACCCTGGCGCCCAATACGCAAACCGCCTCTCCCCG
CGCGTTGGCCGATTCATTAATGCAGCTGGCACGACAGGTTTCCCGACTGGAAAGCGGGCAGTGAGCGCAA
CGCAATTAATGTAAGTTAGCTCACTCATTAGGCACAATTCTCATGTTTGACAGCTTATCATCGACTGCAC
GGTGCACCAATGCTTCTGGCGTCAGGCAGCCATCGGAAGCTGTGGTATGGCTGTGCAGGTCGTAAATCAC
TGCATAATTCGTGTCGCTCAAGGCGCACTCCCGTTCTGGATAATGTTTTTTGCGCCGACATCATAACGGT
TCTGGCAAATATTCTGAAATGAGCTGTTGACAATTAATCATCGGCTCGTATAATGTGTGGAATTGTGAGC
GGATAACAATTTCACACAGGAAACAGCCAGTCCGTTTAGGTGTTTTCACGAGCACTTCACCAACAAGGAC
CATAGATTATGAAAACTGAAGAAGGTAAACTGGTAATCTGGATTAACGGCGATAAAGGCTATAACGGTCT
CGCTGAAGTCGGTAAGAAATTCGAGAAAGATACCGGAATTAAAGTCACCGTTGAGCATCCGGATAAACTG
GAAGAGAAATTCCCACAGGTTGCGGCAACTGGCGATGGCCCTGACATTATCTTCTGGGCACACGACCGCT
TTGGTGGCTACGCTCAATCTGGCCTGTTGGCTGAAATCACCCCGGACAAAGCGTTCCAGGACAAGCTGTA
TCCGTTTACCTGGGATGCCGTACGTTACAACGGCAAGCTGATTGCTTACCCGATCGCTGTTGAAGCGTTA
TCGCTGATTTATAACAAAGATCTGCTGCCGAACCCGCCAAAAACCTGGGAAGAGATCCCGGCGCTGGATA
AAGAACTGAAAGCGAAAGGTAAGAGCGCGCTGATGTTCAACCTGCAAGAACCGTACTTCACCTGGCCGCT
GATTGCTGCTGACGGGGGTTATGCGTTCAAGTATGAAAACGGCAAGTACGACATTAAAGACGTGGGCGTG
GATAACGCTGGCGCGAAAGCGGGTCTGACCTTCCTGGTTGACCTGATTAAAAACAAACACATGAATGCAG
ACACCGATTACTCCATCGCAGAAGCTGCCTTTAATAAAGGCGAAACAGCGATGACCATCAACGGCCCGTG
GGCATGGTCCAACATCGACACCAGCAAAGTGAATTATGGTGTAACGGTACTGCCGACCTTCAAGGGTCAA
CCATCCAAACCGTTCGTTGGCGTGCTGAGCGCAGGTATTAACGCCGCCAGTCCGAACAAAGAGCTGGCAA
AAGAGTTCCTCGAAAACTATCTGCTGACTGATGAAGGTCTGGAAGCGGTTAATAAAGACAAACCGCTGGG
TGCCGTAGCGCTGAAGTCTTACGAGGAAGAGTTGGCGAAAGATCCACGTATTGCCGCCACCATGGAAAAC
GCCCAGAAAGGTGAAATCATGCCGAACATCCCGCAGATGTCCGCTTTCTGGTATGCCGTGCGTACTGCGG
TGATCAACGCCGCCAGCGGTCGTCAGACTGTCGATGAAGCCCTGAAAGACGCGCAGACTAATTCGAGCTC
GAACAACAACAACAATAACAATAACAACAACCTCGGGATCGAGGGAAGGGGAGAAAACCTGTATTTTGAA
AGCCACCACCATCACCATCATCACGGATCCAGCTTGTTTAAGGGGCCGCGTGATTACAACCCGATATCGA
GCACCATTTGTCATTTGACGAATGAATCTGATGGGCACACAACATCGTTGTATGGTATTGGATTTGGTCC
CTTCATCATTACAAACAAGCACTTGTTTAGAAGAAATAATGGAACACTGTTGGTCCAATCACTACATGGT
GTATTCAAGGTCAAGAACACCACGACTTTGCAACAACACCTCATTGATGGGAGGGACATGATAATTATTC
GCATGCCTAAGGATTTCCCACCATTTCCTCAAAAGCTGAAATTTAGAGAGCCACAAAGGGAAGAGCGCAT
ATGTCTTGTGACAACCAACTTCCAAACTAAGTGCATGTCTAGCATGGTGTCAGACACTAGTTGCACATTC
CCTTCATCTGATGGCATATTCTGGAAGCATTGGATTCAAACCAAGCGTGGGCAGTGTGGCAGTCCATTAG
TATCAACTAGAGATGGGTTCATTGTTGGTATACACTCAGCATCGAATTTCGCCCGGACAGTCAAGTATTT
CACAAGCGTGCCGAAAAACTTCATGGAATTGTTGACAAATCAGGAGGCGCAGCAGTGGGTTAGTGGTTGG
CGATTAAATGCTGACTCAGTATTGTGGGGGGCCCATAAAGTTTTCATTCCGAAACCTGAAGAGCCTTTTC
AGCCAGTTAAGGAAGCGACTCAACTCATGAATTAATCTAGAGTCGACCTGCAGGCAAGCTTGGCACTGGC
CGTCGTTTTACAACGTCGTGACTGGGAAAACCCTGGCGTTACCCAACTTAATCGCCTTGCAGCACATCCC
CCTTTCGCCAGCTGGCGTAATAGCGAAGAGGCCCGCACCGATCGCCCTTCCCAACAGTTGCGCAGCCTGA
ATGGCGAATGGCAGCTTGGCTGTTTTGGCGGATGAGATAAGATTTTCAGCCTGATACAGATTAAATCAGA
ACGCAGAAGCGGTCTGATAAAACAGAATTTGCCTGGCGGCAGTAGCGCGGTGGTCCCACCTGACCCCATG
CCGAACTCAGAAGTGAAACGCCGTAGCGCCGATGGTAGTGTGGGGTCTCCCCATGCGAGAGTAGGGAACT
GCCAGGCATCAAATAAAACGAAAGGCTCAGTCGAAAGACTGGGCCTTTCGTTTTATCTGTTGTTTGTCGG
TGAACGCTCTCCTGAGTAGGACAAATCCGCCGGGAGCGGATTTGAACGTTGCGAAGCAACGGCCCGGAGG
GTGGCGGGCAGGACGCCCGCCATAAACTGCCAGGCATCAAATTAAGCAGAAGGCCATCCTGACGGATGGC
CTTTTTGCGTTTCTACAAACTCTTTTGTTTATTTTTCTAAATACATTCAAATATGTATCCGCTCATGAGA
CAATAACCCTGATAAATGCTTCAATAATATTGAAAAAGGAAGAGTATGAGTATTCAACATTTCCGTGTCG
CCCTTATTCCCTTTTTTGCGGCATTTTGCCTTCCTGTTTTTGCTCACCCAGAAACGCTGGTGAAAGTAAA
AGATGCTGAAGATCAGTTGGGTGCACGAGTGGGTTACATCGAACTGGATCTCAACAGCGGTAAGATCCTT
GAGAGTTTTCGCCCCGAAGAACGTTTCCCAATGATGAGCACTTTTAAAGTTCTGCTATGTGGCGCGGTAT
TATCCCGTGTTGACGCCGGGCAAGAGCAACTCGGTCGCCGCATACACTATTCTCAGAATGACTTGGTTGA
GTACTCACCAGTCACAGAAAAGCATCTTACGGATGGCATGACAGTAAGAGAATTATGCAGTGCTGCCATA
ACCATGAGTGATAACACTGCGGCCAACTTACTTCTGACAACGATCGGAGGACCGAAGGAGCTAACCGCTT
TTTTGCACAACATGGGGGATCATGTAACTCGCCTTGATCGTTGGGAACCGGAGCTGAATGAAGCCATACC
AAACGACGAGCGTGACACCACGATGCCTGTAGCAATGGCAACAACGTTGCGCAAACTATTAACTGGCGAA
CTACTTACTCTAGCTTCCCGGCAACAATTAATAGACTGGATGGAGGCGGATAAAGTTGCAGGACCACTTC
TGCGCTCGGCCCTTCCGGCTGGCTGGTTTATTGCTGATAAATCTGGAGCCGGTGAGCGTGGGTCTCGCGG
TATCATTGCAGCACTGGGGCCAGATGGTAAGCCCTCCCGTATCGTAGTTATCTACACGACGGGGAGTCAG
GCAACTATGGATGAACGAAATAGACAGATCGCTGAGATAGGTGCCTCACTGATTAAGCATTGGTAACTGT
CAGACCAAGTTTACTCATATATACTTTAGATTGATT
[38 nt withheld, positions 6757-6794]
A
[37 nt withheld, positions 6796-6832]
ATTTTGTTAAAATTCGCGTTAAATTTTTGTTAAATCAGCTCATTTTTTAACCAATAGGCCGAAATCGGCA
AAATCCCTTATAAATCAAAAGAATAGCCCGAGATAGGGT
[37 nt withheld, positions 6942-6978]
AAAGAACGTGGACTCCAACGTCAAAGG
[141 nt withheld, positions 7006-7146]
G
[125 nt withheld, positions 7148-7272]
AAAGGATCTAGGTGAAGATCCTTTTTGATAATCTCATGACCAAAATCCCTTAACGTGAGTTTTCGTTCCA
CTGAGCGTCAGACCCCGTAGAAAAGATCAAAGGATCTTC
